>Addgene plasmid #243888 | pUPD3_FULLTRM_Stuffer11 | addgene full sequence | sequence record 488076 | Addgene NGS Result
GGTCTCGGCTTCAGGACGTATCAACACCTAGCGCTCGAGACCACTCATCGCCCAATCACTAGTGAATTCG
TTCTATAGTGTCACCTAAATACCATAGAGCCGTTGGTCATAGCTGTTTCCTGTCCAGGCATCATGACACG
GTTATCCACAGAATCAGGGGATAACGCAGGAAAGAACATGTGAGCAAAAGGCCAGCAAAAGGCCAGGAAC
CGTAAAAAGGCCGCGTTGCTGGCGTTTTTCCATAGGCTCCGCCCCCCTGACGAGCATCACAAAAATCGAC
GCTCAAGTCAGAGGTGGCGAAACCCGACAGGACTATAAAGATACCAGGCGTTTCCCCCTGGAAGCTCCCT
CGTGCGCTCTCCTGTTCCGACCCTGCCGCTTACCGGATACCTGTCCGCCTTTCTCCCTTCGGGAAGCGTG
GCGCTTTCTCATAGCTCACGCTGTAGGTATCTCAGTTCGGTGTAGGTCGTTCGCTCCAAGCTGGGCTGTG
TGCACGAACCCCCCGTTCAGCCCGACCGCTGCGCCTTATCCGGTAACTATCGTCTTGAGTCCAACCCGGT
AAGACACGACTTATCGCCACTGGCAGCAGCCACTGGTAACAGGATTAGCAGAGCGAGGTATGTAGGCGGT
GCTACAGAGTTCTTGAAGTGGTGGCCTAACTACGGCTACACTAGAAGAACAGTATTTGGTATCTGCGCTC
TGCTGAAGCCAGTTACCTTCGGAAAAAGAGTTGGTAGCTCTTGATCCGGCAAACAAACCACCGCTGGTAG
CGGTGGTTTTTTTGTTTGCAAGCAGCAGATTACGCGCAGAAAAAAAGGATCTCAAGAAGATCCTTTGATC
TTTTCTACGGGGTCTGACGCTCAGTGGAACGAAAACTCACGTTAAGGGATTTTGGTCATGAGATTATCAA
AAAGGATCTTCACCTAGATCCTTTTGTGATGATCGGCACGTAAGAGGTTCCAACTTTCACCATAATGAAA
TAAGATCACTACCGGGCGTATTTTTTGAGTTATCGAGATTTTCAGGAGCTAAGGAAGCTAAAATGGAGAA
AAAAATCACTGGATATACCACCGTTGATATATCCCAATGGCATCGTAAAGAACATTTTGAGGCATTTCAG
TCAGTTGCTCAATGTACCTATAACCAGACCGTTCAGCTGGATATTACGGCCTTTTTAAAGACCGTAAAGA
AAAATAAGCACAAGTTTTATCCGGCCTTTATTCACATTCTTGCCCGCCTGATGAATGCTCATCCGGAATT
CCGTATGGCAATGAAAGACGGTGAGCTGGTGATATGGGATAGTGTTCACCCTTGTTACACCGTTTTCCAT
GAGCAAACTGAAACGTTTTCATCGCTCTGGAGTGAATACCACGACGATTTCCGGCAGTTTCTACACATAT
ATTCGCAAGATGTGGCGTGTTACGGTGAAAACCTGGCCTATTTCCCTAAAGGGTTTATTGAGAATATGTT
TTTCGTGTCAGCCAATCCCTGGGTGAGTTTCACCAGTTTTGATTTAAACGTGGCCAATATGGACAACTTC
TTCGCCCCCGTTTTCACCATGGGCAAATATTATACGCAAGGCGACAAGGTGCTGATGCCGCTGGCGATTC
AGGTTCATCATGCCGTTTGTGATGGCTTCCATGTCGGCAGAATGCTTAATGAATTACAACAGTACTGCGA
TGAGTGGCAGGGCGGGGCGTAATTTTTTTAAGGCAGTTATTGGTGCCCTTAAACGCCTGGTTGCTACGCC
TGAATAAGTGATAATAAGCGGATGAATGGCAGAAATTCGATGATAAGCTGTCAAACATGATGT
[125 nt withheld, positions 1814-1938]
C
[91 nt withheld, positions 1940-2030]
AGGGTGATGGTTCACGTAGTGGGCCAGCGCCCTGATAGACGGTTTTTCGCCCTTTGACGTTGGAGTCCAC
GTTCTTT
[37 nt withheld, positions 2108-2144]
ACCCTATCTCGGTCTATTCTTTTGATTTATAAGGGATTTTGCCGATTTCGGCCTATTGGTTAAAAAATGA
GCTGATTTAACAAAAATTTAACGCGAATTTTAACAAAATATTAACGCTTACAATTTTAACATTGTAGAAA
CGCATGTAAAACGACGGCCAGTGAATTGTAATACGACTCACTATAGGGTGAATTCCGCTTAGGACCTTAG
ATATTGATCTCAA
Features (pLannotate 1.2.2; 8 found; start..end, strand, type, name):
     72..90      -  promoter       SP6 promoter: promoter for bacteriophage SP6 RNA polymerase
    237..825     -  rep_origin     ori: high-copy-number ColE1/pMB1/pBR322/pUC origin of replication
    940..1042    +  promoter       cat promoter: promoter of the E. coli cat gene encoding chloramphenicol acetyltransferase
   1043..1699    +  CDS            cat: CAT_ECOLX - Experimental evidence at protein level: Swiss-Prot protein existence level 1. This enzyme is an effector of chloramphenicol resistance in bacteria. From Escherichia coli. This protein is used as a marker in many commonly used cloning vectors, such as pACYC184.
   1787..1804    -  promoter       tet promoter (fragment): E. coli promoter for tetracycline efflux protein gene
   1815..2270    +  rep_origin     f1 ori (sequence partly withheld): f1 bacteriophage origin of replication; arrow indicates direction of (+) strand synthesis
   2289..2310    -  CDS            lacZα (fragment): LacZα fragment of β-galactosidase; lacZ fragment
   2313..2331    +  promoter       T7 promoter: promoter for bacteriophage T7 RNA polymerase
