[The description below was written by a language model from this plasmid's Addgene catalogue record and pLannotate feature annotations shown in this document.]
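Description:
pUPD3_FULLTRM_Stuffer11 is a small (about 2.4 kb) GoldenBraid2.0 part-domestication plasmid built on the pUPD3 entry backbone, belonging to a GoldenBraid toolkit adapted for E. coli and other enteric bacteria. It is propagated in E. coli at high copy from a ColE1/pUC-type origin and is selected with chloramphenicol through a cat gene driven by its native cat promoter. The backbone also carries an f1 phage origin. A short residual lacZα fragment was annotated next to the cloning region, along with a tet promoter fragment, both probably remnants of the vector's construction.

The payload is Stuffer11, a 20 bp synthetic sequence installed by Golden Gate cloning and described as a transcriptionally inert stuffer part. It is too short and too unremarkable to be picked up by automated annotation, so it does not appear in the feature table. It presumably sits between the T7 and SP6 phage promoters, which face inward across the plasmid's numbering origin and flank the cloning site, where they commonly serve as sequencing priming sites. The "FULLTRM" label in the name likely indicates the position in the GoldenBraid grammar that the part occupies, possibly a full terminator slot, but the record does not define it explicitly. In modular assembly systems, parts like this fill a required position in a transcriptional unit or multigene assembly with neutral DNA, so that hierarchical assembly can proceed without adding promoter, coding or terminator activity, for example as a spacer or as a negative control for functional parts.
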