Addgene plasmid #243888: pUPD3_FULLTRM_Stuffer11
Purpose: GoldenBraid2.0 Transcriptionally-inert stuffer part.
Depositing lab: Christophe Herman. Depositing organization: Baylor College of Medicine. Publication: GoldenBraid2.0 E. coli: a comprehensive and characterized toolkit for enterics. Cooke MB, Welch KT, Ramirez LD, Wen AX, Marciano DC, Herman C. Synth Biol (Oxf). 2025 Aug 14;10(1):ysaf015. doi: 10.1093/synbio/ysaf015. eCollection 2025. PubMed 40927394.
Backbone
  Vector backbone: pUPD3
  Vector type: Bacterial Expression
Growth in bacteria
  Bacterial resistance: Chloramphenicol, 25 μg/mL
  Growth temperature: 37°C
  Growth strain: DH5alpha
  Copy number: High Copy
Gene/Insert
  Gene/Insert name: Stuffer11
  Species: Synthetic
  Insert size (bp): 20
  Cloning method: Golden Gate
Terms and licenses: Academic/Nonprofit Terms; Industry Terms: Not Available to Industry
How to cite: pUPD3_FULLTRM_Stuffer11 was a gift from Christophe Herman (Addgene plasmid # 243888 ; http://n2t.net/addgene:243888 ; RRID:Addgene_243888)
